>Addgene plasmid #87926 | pcDNA3.1-IDH2-WT | addgene full sequence | sequence record 176865 | Addgene NGS Result
ACCCTATCTCGGTCTATTCTTTTGATTTATAAGGGATTTTGCCGATTTCGGCCTATTGGTTAAAAAATGA
GCTGATTTAACAAAAATTTAACGCGAATTAATTCTGTGGAATGTGTGTCAGTTAGGGTGTGGAAAGTCCC
CAGGCTCCCCAGCAGGCAGAAGTATGCAAAGCATGCATCTCAATTAGTCAGCAACCAGGTGTGGAAAGTC
CCCAGGCTCCCCAGCAGGCAGAAGTATGCAAAGCATGCATCTCAATTAGTCAGCAACCATAGTCCCGCCC
CTAACTCCGCCCATCCCGCCCCTAACTCCGCCCAGTTCCGCCCATTCTCCGCCCCATGGCTGACTAATTT
TTTTTATTTATGCAGAGGCCGAGGCCGCCTCTGCCTCTGAGCTATTCCAGAAGTAGTGAGGAGGCTTTTT
TGGAGGCCTAGGCTTTTGCAAAAAGCTCCCGGGAGCTTGTATATCCATTTTCGGATCTGATCAAGAGACA
GGATGAGGATCGTTTCGCATGATTGAACAAGATGGATTGCACGCAGGTTCTCCGGCCGCTTGGGTGGAGA
GGCTATTCGGCTATGACTGGGCACAACAGACAATCGGCTGCTCTGATGCCGCCGTGTTCCGGCTGTCAGC
GCAGGGGCGCCCGGTTCTTTTTGTCAAGACCGACCTGTCCGGTGCCCTGAATGAACTGCAGGACGAGGCA
GCGCGGCTATCGTGGCTGGCCACGACGGGCGTTCCTTGCGCAGCTGTGCTCGACGTTGTCACTGAAGCGG
GAAGGGACTGGCTGCTATTGGGCGAAGTGCCGGGGCAGGATCTCCTGTCATCTCACCTTGCTCCTGCCGA
GAAAGTATCCATCATGGCTGATGCAATGCGGCGGCTGCATACGCTTGATCCGGCTACCTGCCCATTCGAC
CACCAAGCGAAACATCGCATCGAGCGAGCACGTACTCGGATGGAAGCCGGTCTTGTCGATCAGGATGATC
TGGACGAAGAGCATCAGGGGCTCGCGCCAGCCGAACTGTTCGCCAGGCTCAAGGCGCGCATGCCCGACGG
CGAGGATCTCGTCGTGACCCATGGCGATGCCTGCTTGCCGAATATCATGGTGGAAAATGGCCGCTTTTCT
GGATTCATCGACTGTGGCCGGCTGGGTGTGGCGGACCGCTATCAGGACATAGCGTTGGCTACCCGTGATA
TTGCTGAAGAGCTTGGCGGCGAATGGGCTGACCGCTTCCTCGTGCTTTACGGTATCGCCGCTCCCGATTC
GCAGCGCATCGCCTTCTATCGCCTTCTTGACGAGTTCTTCTGAGCGGGACTCTGGGGTTCGAAATGACCG
ACCAAGCGACGCCCAACCTGCCATCACGAGATTTCGATTCCACCGCCGCCTTCTATGAAAGGTTGGGCTT
CGGAATCGTTTTCCGGGACGCCGGCTGGATGATCCTCCAGCGCGGGGATCTCATGCTGGAGTTCTTCGCC
CACCCCAACTTGTTTATTGCAGCTTATAATGGTTACAAATAAAGCAATAGCATCACAAATTTCACAAATA
AAGCATTTTTTTCACTGCATTCTAGTTGTGGTTTGTCCAAACTCATCAATGTATCTTATCATGTCTGTAT
ACCGTCGACCTCTAGCTAGAGCTTGGCGTAATCATGGTCATAGCTGTTTCCTGTGTGAAATTGTTATCCG
CTCACAATTCCACACAACATACGAGCCGGAAGCATAAAGTGTAAAGCCTGGGGTGCCTAATGAGTGAGCT
AACTCACATTAATTGCGTTGCGCTCACTGCCCGCTTTCCAGTCGGGAAACCTGTCGTGCCAGCTGCATTA
ATGAATCGGCCAACGCGCGGGGAGAGGCGGTTTGCGTATTGGGCGCTCTTCCGCTTCCTCGCTCACTGAC
TCGCTGCGCTCGGTCGTTCGGCTGCGGCGAGCGGTATCAGCTCACTCAAAGGCGGTAATACGGTTATCCA
CAGAATCAGGGGATAACGCAGGAAAGAACATGTGAGCAAAAGGCCAGCAAAAGGCCAGGAACCGTAAAAA
GGCCGCGTTGCTGGCGTTTTTCCATAGGCTCCGCCCCCCTGACGAGCATCACAAAAATCGACGCTCAAGT
CAGAGGTGGCGAAACCCGACAGGACTATAAAGATACCAGGCGTTTCCCCCTGGAAGCTCCCTCGTGCGCT
CTCCTGTTCCGACCCTGCCGCTTACCGGATACCTGTCCGCCTTTCTCCCTTCGGGAAGCGTGGCGCTTTC
TCATAGCTCACGCTGTAGGTATCTCAGTTCGGTGTAGGTCGTTCGCTCCAAGCTGGGCTGTGTGCACGAA
CCCCCCGTTCAGCCCGACCGCTGCGCCTTATCCGGTAACTATCGTCTTGAGTCCAACCCGGTAAGACACG
ACTTATCGCCACTGGCAGCAGCCACTGGTAACAGGATTAGCAGAGCGAGGTATGTAGGCGGTGCTACAGA
GTTCTTGAAGTGGTGGCCTAACTACGGCTACACTAGAAGAACAGTATTTGGTATCTGCGCTCTGCTGAAG
CCAGTTACCTTCGGAAAAAGAGTTGGTAGCTCTTGATCCGGCAAACAAACCACCGCTGGTAGCGGTGGTT
TTTTTGTTTGCAAGCAGCAGATTACGCGCAGAAAAAAAGGATCTCAAGAAGATCCTTTGATCTTTTCTAC
GGGGTCTGACGCTCAGTGGAACGAAAACTCACGTTAAGGGATTTTGGTCATGAGATTATCAAAAAGGATC
TTCACCTAGATCCTTTTAAATTAAAAATGAAGTTTTAAATCAATCTAAAGTATATATGAGTAAACTTGGT
CTGACAGTTACCAATGCTTAATCAGTGAGGCACCTATCTCAGCGATCTGTCTATTTCGTTCATCCATAGT
TGCCTGACTCCCCGTCGTGTAGATAACTACGATACGGGAGGGCTTACCATCTGGCCCCAGTGCTGCAATG
ATACCGCGAGACCCACGCTCACCGGCTCCAGATTTATCAGCAATAAACCAGCCAGCCGGAAGGGCCGAGC
GCAGAAGTGGTCCTGCAACTTTATCCGCCTCCATCCAGTCTATTAATTGTTGCCGGGAAGCTAGAGTAAG
TAGTTCGCCAGTTAATAGTTTGCGCAACGTTGTTGCCATTGCTACAGGCATCGTGGTGTCACGCTCGTCG
TTTGGTATGGCTTCATTCAGCTCCGGTTCCCAACGATCAAGGCGAGTTACATGATCCCCCATGTTGTGCA
AAAAAGCGGTTAGCTCCTTCGGTCCTCCGATCGTTGTCAGAAGTAAGTTGGCCGCAGTGTTATCACTCAT
GGTTATGGCAGCACTGCATAATTCTCTTACTGTCATGCCATCCGTAAGATGCTTTTCTGTGACTGGTGAG
TACTCAACCAAGTCATTCTGAGAATAGTGTATGCGGCGACCGAGTTGCTCTTGCCCGGCGTCAATACGGG
ATAATACCGCGCCACATAGCAGAACTTTAAAAGTGCTCATCATTGGAAAACGTTCTTCGGGGCGAAAACT
CTCAAGGATCTTACCGCTGTTGAGATCCAGTTCGATGTAACCCACTCGTGCACCCAACTGATCTTCAGCA
TCTTTTACTTTCACCAGCGTTTCTGGGTGAGCAAAAACAGGAAGGCAAAATGCCGCAAAAAAGGGAATAA
GGGCGACACGGAAATGTTGAATACTCATACTCTTCCTTTTTCAATATTATTGAAGCATTTATCAGGGTTA
TTGTCTCATGAGCGGATACATATTTGAATGTATTTAGAAAAATAAACAAATAGGGGTTCCGCGCACATTT
CCCCGAAAAGTGCCACCTGACGTCGACGGATCGGGAGATCTCCCGATCCCCTATGGTGCACTCTCAGTAC
AATCTGCTCTGATGCCGCATAGTTAAGCCAGTATCTGCTCCCTGCTTGTGTGTTGGAGGTCGCTGAGTAG
TGCGCGAGCAAAATTTAAGCTACAACAAGGCAAGGCTTGACCGACAATTGCATGAAGAATCTGCTTAGGG
TTAGGCGTTTTGCGCTGCTTCGCGATGTACGGGCCAGATATACGCGTTGACATTGATTATTGACTAGTTA
TTAATAGTAATCAATTACGGGGTCATTAGTTCATAGCCCATATATGGAGTTCCGCGTTACATAACTTACG
GTAAATGGCCCGCCTGGCTGACCGCCCAACGACCCCCGCCCATTGACGTCAATAATGACGTATGTTCCCA
TAGTAACGCCAATAGGGACTTTCCATTGACGTCAATGGGTGGAGTATTTACGGTAAACTGCCCACTTGGC
AGTACATCAAGTGTATCATATGCCAAGTACGCCCCCTATTGACGTCAATGACGGTAAATGGCCCGCCTGG
CATTATGCCCAGTACATGACCTTATGGGACTTTCCTACTTGGCAGTACATCTACGTATTAGTCATCGCTA
TTACCATGGTGATGCGGTTTTGGCAGTACATCAATGGGCGTGGATAGCGGTTTGACTCACGGGGATTTCC
AAGTCTCCACCCCATTGACGTCAATGGGAGTTTGTTTTGGCACCAAAATCAACGGGACTTTCCAAAATGT
CGTAACAACTCCGCCCCATTGACGCAAATGGGCGGTAGGCGTGTACGGTGGGAGGTCTATATAAGCAGAG
CTCTCTGGCTAACTAGAGAACCCACTGCTTACTGGCTTATCGAAATTAATACGACTCACTATAGGGAGAC
CCAAGCTGGCTAGCGTTTAAACTTAAGCTTGGTACCGAGCTCGGATCCACCATGGCCGGCTACCTGCGGG
TCGTGCGCTCGCTCTGCAGAGCCTCAGGCTCGCGGCCGGCCTGGGCGCCGGCGGCCCTGACAGCCCCCAC
CTCGCAAGAGCAGCCGCGGCGCCACTATGCCGACAAAAGGATCAAGGTGGCGAAGCCCGTGGTGGAGATG
GATGGTGATGAGATGACCCGTATTATCTGGCAGTTCATCAAGGAGAAGCTCATCCTGCCCCACGTGGACA
TCCAGCTAAAGTATTTTGACCTCGGGCTCCCAAACCGTGACCAGACTGATGACCAGGTCACCATTGACTC
TGCACTGGCCACCCAGAAGTACAGTGTGGCTGTCAAGTGTGCCACCATCACCCCTGATGAGGCCCGTGTG
GAAGAGTTCAAGCTGAAGAAGATGTGGAAAAGTCCCAATGGAACTATCCGGAACATCCTGGGGGGGACTG
TCTTCCGGGAGCCCATCATCTGCAAAAACATCCCACGCCTAGTCCCTGGCTGGACCAAGCCCATCACCAT
TGGCAGGCACGCCCATGGCGACCAGTACAAGGCCACAGACTTTGTGGCAGACCGGGCCGGCACTTTCAAA
ATGGTCTTCACCCCAAAAGATGGCAGTGGTGTCAAGGAGTGGGAAGTGTACAACTTCCCCGCAGGCGGCG
TGGGCATGGGCATGTACAACACCGACGAGTCCATCTCAGGTTTTGCGCACAGCTGCTTCCAGTATGCCAT
CCAGAAGAAATGGCCGCTGTACATGAGCACCAAGAACACCATACTGAAAGCCTACGATGGGCGTTTCAAG
GACATCTTCCAGGAGATCTTTGACAAGCACTATAAGACCGACTTCGACAAGAATAAGATCTGGTATGAGC
ACCGGCTCATTGATGACATGGTGGCTCAGGTCCTCAAGTCTTCGGGTGGCTTTGTGTGGGCCTGCAAGAA
CTATGACGGAGATGTGCAGTCAGACATCCTGGCCCAGGGCTTTGGCTCCCTTGGCCTGATGACGTCCGTC
CTGGTCTGCCCTGATGGGAAGACGATTGAGGCTGAGGCCGCTCATGGGACCGTCACCCGCCACTATCGGG
AGCACCAGAAGGGCCGGCCCACCAGCACCAACCCCATCGCCAGCATCTTTGCCTGGACACGTGGCCTGGA
GCACCGGGGGAAGCTGGATGGGAACCAAGACCTCATCAGGTTTGCCCAGATGCTGGAGAAGGTGTGCGTG
GAGACGGTGGAGAGTGGAGCCATGACCAAGGACCTGGCGGGCTGCATTCACGGCCTCAGCAATGTGAAGC
TGAACGAGCACTTCCTGAACACCACGGACTTCCTCGACACCATCAAGAGCAACCTGGACAGAGCCCTGGG
CAGGCAGTAAGAATTCTGCAGATATCCAGCACAGTGGCGGCCGCTCGAGTCTAGAGGGCCCGTTTAAACC
CGCTGATCAGCCTCGACTGTGCCTTCTAGTTGCCAGCCATCTGTTGTTTGCCCCTCCCCCGTGCCTTCCT
TGACCCTGGAAGGTGCCACTCCCACTGTCCTTTCCTAATAAAATGAGGAAATTGCATCGCATTGTCTGAG
TAGGTGTCATTCTATTCTGGGGGGTGGGGTGGGGCAGGACAGCAAGGGGGAGGATTGGGAAGACAATAGC
AGGCATGCTGGGGATGCGGTGGGCTCTATGGCTTCTGAGGCGGAAAGAACCAGCTGGGGCTCTAGGGGGT
ATCCCC
[124 nt withheld, positions 6447-6570]
C
[91 nt withheld, positions 6572-6662]
A
[49 nt withheld, positions 6664-6712]
CCTTTGACGTTGGAGTCCACGTTCTTT
[37 nt withheld, positions 6740-6776]
Features (pLannotate 1.2.2; 20 found; start..end, strand, type, name):
    113..442     +  promoter       SV40 promoter: SV40 enhancer and early promoter
    509..1300    +  CDS            neo: KKA2_KLEPN - Also known as kan, nptII. Experimental evidence at protein level: Swiss-Prot protein existence level 1. Resistance to kanamycin, neomycin, paromomycin, ribostamycin, butirosin and gentamicin B. From Klebsiella pneumoniae.
   1324..1482    +  CDS            ble (fragment): BLE_KLEPN - Experimental evidence at protein level: Swiss-Prot protein existence level 1. Binding protein with a strong affinity to the bleomycin family of antibiotics. Binds to CL990; an antimitotic-antibiotic compound. From Klebsiella pneumoniae.
   1477..1598    +  polyA_signal   SV40 poly(A) signal: SV40 polyadenylation signal
   1671..1687    -  protein_bind   lac operator: The lac repressor binds to the lac operator to inhibit transcription in E. coli. This inhibition can be relieved by adding lactose or isopropyl-β-D-thiogalactopyranoside (IPTG). lac repressor encoded by lacI
   1695..1725    -  promoter       lac promoter: promoter for the E. coli lac operon
   1740..1761    -  protein_bind   CAP binding site: CAP binding activates transcription in the presence of cAMP. E. coli catabolite activator protein
   1774..1866    -  CDS            lacI (fragment): lac repressor; lacI; The lac repressor binds to the lac operator to inhibit transcription in E. coli. This inhibition can be relieved by adding lactose or isopropyl-β-D-thiogalactopyranoside (IPTG).
   2049..2637    -  rep_origin     ori: high-copy-number ColE1/pMB1/pBR322/pUC origin of replication
   2808..3668    -  CDS            AmpR: β-lactamase; bla; confers resistance to ampicillin, carbenicillin, and related antibiotics
   3669..3773    -  promoter       AmpR promoter: bla
   3832..3884    -  misc_feature   bom (fragment): basis of mobility region from pBR322
   4039..4418    +  enhancer       CMV enhancer: human cytomegalovirus immediate early enhancer
   4419..4622    +  promoter       CMV promoter: human cytomegalovirus (CMV) immediate early promoter
   4618..4651    +  LTR            5' LTR (truncated) (fragment): truncated 5' long terminal repeat (LTR) from HIV-1
   4667..4685    +  promoter       T7 promoter: promoter for bacteriophage T7 RNA polymerase
   4742..6097    +  CDS            IDH2: IDHP_HUMAN - Experimental evidence at protein level: Swiss-Prot protein existence level 1. Plays a role in intermediary metabolism and energy production. It may tightly associate or interact with the pyruvate dehydrogenase complex. From Homo sapiens (Human).
   6177..6401    +  polyA_signal   bGH poly(A) signal: bovine growth hormone polyadenylation signal
   6405..6426    +  promoter       SV40 promoter (fragment): SV40 enhancer and early promoter
   6447..99      +  rep_origin     f1 ori (across the origin) (sequence partly withheld): f1 bacteriophage origin of replication; arrow indicates direction of (+) strand synthesis
