[The description below was written by a language model from this plasmid's Addgene catalogue record and pLannotate feature annotations shown in this document.]
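Description:
pcDNA3.1-IDH2-WT is a mammalian expression plasmid built on the commercial pcDNA3.1 backbone and carrying the untagged, wild-type human IDH2 coding sequence, which encodes the mitochondrial NADP(+)-dependent isocitrate dehydrogenase. The insert of about 1.36 kb was PCR-amplified from a commercial pCMV6-Entry cDNA clone and placed between BamHI and EcoRI sites, both of which are retained. Transcription is driven by the human cytomegalovirus immediate-early enhancer and promoter and terminated by the bovine growth hormone polyadenylation signal. A T7 promoter lies between the CMV promoter and the open reading frame, where it serves as a sequencing primer site and could support in vitro transcription. The catalogue lists a total size of about 6.8 kb, consistent with the 6,776-nt sequenced record.

In E. coli the plasmid is maintained at high copy through a ColE1/pUC-type origin and selected with ampicillin via the β-lactamase gene; an f1 origin is also present and allows single-stranded DNA production. For mammalian cells, a separate cassette with the SV40 enhancer/early promoter, the neomycin phosphotransferase gene and an SV40 polyadenylation signal permits G418 selection of stable transfectants. Several short hits in the automated annotation (fragments of ble, lacI, bom and an HIV-1 LTR, plus lac promoter/operator remnants) appear to be backbone remnants or partial matches rather than functional parts of the design.

The construct was deposited in connection with a replication study on leukemia-associated IDH1 and IDH2 mutations, which confer a neomorphic activity converting alpha-ketoglutarate to 2-hydroxyglutarate. The record states only that the plasmid expresses wild-type IDH2, so it presumably supplies the wild-type enzyme for comparison with mutant forms.
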