Addgene plasmid #87926: pcDNA3.1-IDH2-WT
Purpose: Expresses IDH2 (wild-type) in mammalian cells
Depositing lab: Reproducibility Project Cancer Biology. Depositing organization: Center for Open Science. Publication: Replication Study: The common feature of leukemia-associated IDH1 and IDH2 mutations is a neomorphic enzyme activity converting alpha-ketoglutarate to 2-hydroxyglutarate. Showalter MR, Hatakeyama J, Cajka T, VanderVorst K, Carraway KL, Fiehn O. Elife. 2017 Jun 27;6. pii: e26030. doi: 10.7554/eLife.26030. PubMed 28653623.
Backbone
  Vector backbone: pcDNA3.1
  Backbone manufacturer: Invitrogen, cat# V790-20
  Backbone size w/o insert (bp): 5428
  Total vector size (bp): 6800
  Vector type: Mammalian Expression
  Selectable markers: Neomycin (select with G418)
Growth in bacteria
  Bacterial resistance: Ampicillin, 100 μg/mL
  Growth temperature: 37°C
  Growth strain: DH5alpha
  Copy number: High Copy
Gene/Insert
  Gene/Insert name: isocitrate dehydrogenase (NADP(+)) 2, mitochondrial (alt name: IDH2)
  Species: H. sapiens (human)
  Insert size (bp): 1359
  GenBank ID: NM_002168.3
  Entrez Gene: IDH2 (a.k.a. D2HGA2, ICD-M, IDH, IDH-2, IDHM, IDP, IDPM, mNADP-IDH)
  Promoter: CMV
  Tag / fusion protein: none
  Cloning method: Restriction Enzyme; 5′ cloning site BamH1 (not destroyed); 3′ cloning site EcoRI (not destroyed)
  Sequencing primers: 5′ T7 Forward; 3′ BGH Reverse
Resource information
  A portion of this plasmid was derived from a plasmid made by: IDH2 WT was amplified by PCR from pCMV6-Entry vectors (Origene, cat# RC201152)
Terms and licenses: Academic/Nonprofit Terms; Industry Terms: Not Available to Industry
How to cite: pcDNA3.1-IDH2-WT was a gift from Reproducibility Project Cancer Biology (Addgene plasmid # 87926 ; http://n2t.net/addgene:87926 ; RRID:Addgene_87926)
